Addgene plasmid #34393: KHBD00262
Depositing lab: Bart Deplancke. Depositing organization: Swiss Federal Institute of Technology (EPFL). Publication: Automated protein-DNA interaction screening of Drosophila regulatory elements. Korneel Hens, Jean-Daniel Feuz, Alina Isakova, Antonina Lagovitina, Andreas Massouras, Julien Bryois, Patrick Callaerts, Susan E. Celniker, Bart Deplancke. Nat Methods. 2011 Oct 30;8(12):1065-70. 10.1038/nmeth.1763 PubMed 22037703.
Backbone
  Vector backbone: pDONR221
  Backbone manufacturer: Invitrogen
  Backbone size w/o insert (bp): 2536
  Vector type: Gateway Donor Vector
Growth in bacteria
  Bacterial resistance: Kanamycin, 50 μg/mL
  Growth temperature: 37°C
  Growth strain: DH5alpha
  Copy number: High Copy
Gene/Insert
  Gene/Insert name: CG12605 (alt names: FBgn0035481; CG12605)
  Species: D. melanogaster (fly)
  Insert size (bp): 1857
  Entrez Gene: CG12605 (a.k.a. Dmel_CG12605, Dmel\CG12605, anon-WO0140519.93)
  Cloning method: Gateway Cloning
  Sequencing primers: 5′ M13F; 3′ M13R
Terms and licenses: Academic/Nonprofit Terms; Industry Terms: Not Available to Industry
Depositor comments: Please note that the ORFs in this collection were cloned open-ended (without a stop codon).
How to cite: KHBD00262 was a gift from Bart Deplancke (Addgene plasmid # 34393 ; http://n2t.net/addgene:34393 ; RRID:Addgene_34393)
