[The description below was written by a language model from this plasmid's Addgene catalogue record.]
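Description:
KHBD00262 is a Gateway entry-type clone built on the pDONR221 donor vector backbone (Invitrogen), carrying the open reading frame of the Drosophila melanogaster gene CG12605 (FBgn0035481). The insert is about 1.86 kb in a backbone of roughly 2.5 kb once the donor cassette has been replaced. The plasmid is maintained in E. coli as a high-copy plasmid under kanamycin selection. No feature table is provided with the record, so individual elements such as the origin of replication and the recombination sites are not itemised. However, an ORF cloned into pDONR221 by Gateway recombination is normally flanked by attL sites, and the listed M13 forward and reverse sequencing primers read into the insert from either side.

The vector is a shuttle for the coding sequence rather than an expression construct: the record lists no promoter, tag or reporter, and pDONR221 is not designed to drive expression of its insert. The depositor notes that ORFs in this collection were cloned open-ended, without a stop codon. After an LR recombination into a destination vector, the CG12605 coding sequence can therefore be read through into a C-terminal fusion partner as well as joined to N-terminal ones.

The associated publication describes automated protein-DNA interaction screening of Drosophila regulatory elements. This suggests the clone belongs to an ORF collection intended for transfer into screening vectors to test binding to regulatory DNA, although the record does not state the specific destination vectors or the function of CG12605.
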