>Addgene plasmid #34393 | KHBD00262 | depositor partial sequence | sequence record 40960 | KHBD00262 sequence 1857 bps
ATGTCCGTGGACTTTATACTGCCCAATCGCAATAAGATCCAAACGATTGCCTATGCGAGTGCCAGCAAGA
AGTATGTGCCCGGTGGATCGGGATCCACCCTGAGCTCCGGATCGGTATCGGCATCGGGTGCCGACTTGCA
GAGCTGGCGACGACCCAAGCCCAGGACCTCCGGAAAGGTGAAGTTCGATGATAAATCCCCGCTGACTGCC
AGTTCGGTGCTAAAAAATGCCAATGGAAATGGCCTGGGAACTGGAGGCAAGTCACCTCTCAAATCGCTGG
CCAAAAGGAACTCGCGTTCAATTCTCAAGCGGGAGATCATCGATCTGGACGACGAGGATGGCGAGGAGCA
GGAGGATCAGCTCTGCGAACATCTGGAATGGTCCGCCGCCCAATCTCTGGTCCAAATGAACTCCTCCAAG
CAGGAAAAGCAACGGCGAGCAGGAACTACAGGATCTCCTGCAACTGTGGCAGCGCCAGTCTCCGCCTCAG
TGTCGCTGCGCCGTCCAGTGGGCAGAGCTCCGGCGGAGGATGGCAAGGTGATTTTCTATGCCCCGCCCGC
CAGCGCCAGTGGATCTCCGCGTCAGCCGGAGCCGGTGGCCTTGAAGAGGGAGCGCGAGCGGGACAAGGAG
CGCGAGAGGGAAAAAGAACGCGAGCGGGACCGCATGCGGGAACAACAATTGGTCGCGGCGACGGCAGCGG
CATCGATTTACCGGGGTCGCAGCGTGGAGGAAACGGAAGCGGCCCACGATCTGCTCTCCCTGTCACAGAG
TCTGCCGCCCCTGATCCCGCCATGCGTGGTCACCATCATGAAGCAGGAGCAGGAGCAACTGCGCTCCCCG
GAAATCCAGGAGATATCGAACAGCGCTTCCAGCCGATCGCCCCAGTCGACCATCCGGTTCATTGGCAGCA
GCTCATACGACCTGATGGGTGGCTCCTCGGAGGGGGCCAACAATTGCTCGCCTCTGACGCCGCCGAACTC
GGACCACAGCTCCGACGTGGATATCGACATGTCTTCCTCCTCCGAATCAGGTCTGCAGCAGTGGGGCAAG
CCCAATCCGCAGCAAAACCAGCAGCGTGCCTCGGCCCTCAAGATGTGCCTCAACATGCTGGATGGCAGGA
CCAAGGCGAGCAAGGCGGCTGCTGTGACCAAGCAGGACAGGCAGGAACCGATGCAGCCGCGTCCCAAGAG
TGCCCAGAGCAATGCCTCGTCAGGAGGTGGTCCGCCATCGGAGCCGCCAGAGAATCCGGCAGCCAGCCTG
GGACACAGCTCCTCCGGCAACGGGGAGAACTACGCCAAGCGGAAGAGGGGCTGCTACAAGTGCTGCGAGT
GTGGCAAACAGTATGCCACATCATCGAACCTCTCGCGCCACAAGCAGACCCATCGCTCGCTGGACTCACA
GTCGGCCAAGAAGTGCAACACCTGCGGCAAGGCCTATGTTTCCATGCCCGCCCTGGCGATGCACTTGCTC
ACGCACAAGCTCTCGCACAGCTGCGACATCTGCGGCAAGCTCTTCTCCAGACCCTGGCTACTCCAGGGAC
ACCTTCGGTCCCACACCGGCGAGAAGCCCTACGCCTGTGTCCATTGCGGCAAAGCCTTTGCCGACCGCTC
CAATCTGCGGGCCCACATGCAGACCCATTCGGGCGATAAGAACTTCAAGTGCCATCGCTGCAACAAGACC
TTCGCCCTCAAATCGTACCTCAACAAGCACCTGGAATCGGCATGCCTCCGGGATGCCGGGGCCATCGATC
AGGGCAAGGGTCTGGAGGAGGAGGACGACGACTGCAGCAAGCAGGACGAACTGGAGATGGGCGACGAGCT
GGAGAGCGATGAGAACAGCCAGGACATTGTGGTGGCC
