>Addgene plasmid #34393 | KHBD00262 | addgene partial sequence | sequence record 42116 | M13-Rev 5'-CAGGAAACAGCTATGACC-3'
GATTTTATTTTGACTGATAGTGACCTGTTCGTTGCAACAAATTGATAAGCAATGCTTTCTTATAATGCCA
ACTTTGTACAAGAAAGTTGGCAAGGCCACCACAATGTCCTGGCTGTTCTCATCGCTCTCCAGCTCGTCGC
CCATCTCCAGTTCGTCCTGCTTGCTGCAGTCGTCGTCCTCCTCCTCCAGACCCTTGCCCTGATCGATGGC
CCCGGCATCCCGGAGGCATGCCGATTCCAGGTGCTTGTTGAGGTACGATTTGAGGGCGAAGGTCTTGTTG
CAGCGATGGCACTTGAAGTTCTTATCGCCCGAATGGGTCTGCATGTGGGCCCGCAGATTGGAGCGGTCGG
CAAAGGCTTTGCCGCAATGGACACAGGCGTAGGGCTTCTCGCCGGTGTGGGACCGAAGGTGTCCCTGGAG
TAGCCAGGGTCTGGAGAAGAGCTTGCCGCAGATGTCGCAGCTGTGCGAGAGCTTGTGCGTGAGCAAGTGC
ATCGCCAGGGCGGGCATGGAAACATAGGCCTTGCCGCAGGTGTTGCACTTCTTGGCCGACTGTGAGTCCA
GCGAGCGATGGGTCTGCTTGTGGCGCGAGAG
